>Addgene plasmid #122652 | hFerritinH | depositor full sequence | sequence record 233996 | hFerritinH sequence 5895 bps
TGGCGAATGGG
[124 nt withheld, positions 12-135]
C
[91 nt withheld, positions 137-227]
A
[49 nt withheld, positions 229-277]
CCTTTGACGTTGGAGTCCACGTTCTTT
[37 nt withheld, positions 305-341]
ACCCTATCTCGGTCTATTCTTTTGATTTATAAGGGATTTTGCCGATTTCGGCCTATTGGTTAAAAAATGA
GCTGATTTAACAAAAATTTAACGCGAATTTTAACAAAATATTAACGTTTACAATTTCAGGTGGCACTTTT
CGGGGAAATGTGCGCGGAACCCCTATTTGTTTATTTTTCTAAATACATTCAAATATGTATCCGCTCATGA
ATTAATTCTTAGAAAAACTCATCGAGCATCAAATGAAACTGCAATTTATTCATATCAGGATTATCAATAC
CATATTTTTGAAAAAGCCGTTTCTGTAATGAAGGAGAAAACTCACCGAGGCAGTTCCATAGGATGGCAAG
ATCCTGGTATCGGTCTGCGATTCCGACTCGTCCAACATCAATACAACCTATTAATTTCCCCTCGTCAAAA
ATAAGGTTATCAAGTGAGAAATCACCATGAGTGACGACTGAATCCGGTGAGAATGGCAAAAGTTTATGCA
TTTCTTTCCAGACTTGTTCAACAGGCCAGCCATTACGCTCGTCATCAAAATCACTCGCATCAACCAAACC
GTTATTCATTCGTGATTGCGCCTGAGCGAGACGAAATACGCGATCGCTGTTAAAAGGACAATTACAAACA
GGAATCGAATGCAACCGGCGCAGGAACACTGCCAGCGCATCAACAATATTTTCACCTGAATCAGGATATT
CTTCTAATACCTGGAATGCTGTTTTCCCGGGGATCGCAGTGGTGAGTAACCATGCATCATCAGGAGTACG
GATAAAATGCTTGATGGTCGGAAGAGGCATAAATTCCGTCAGCCAGTTTAGTCTGACCATCTCATCTGTA
ACATCATTGGCAACGCTACCTTTGCCATGTTTCAGAAACAACTCTGGCGCATCGGGCTTCCCATACAATC
GATAGATTGTCGCACCTGATTGCCCGACATTATCGCGAGCCCATTTATACCCATATAAATCAGCATCCAT
GTTGGAATTTAATCGCGGCCTAGAGCAAGACGTTTCCCGTTGAATATGGCTCATAACACCCCTTGTATTA
CTGTTTATGTAAGCAGACAGTTTTATTGTTCATGACCAAAATCCCTTAACGTGAGTTTTCGTTCCACTGA
GCGTCAGACCCCGTAGAAAAGATCAAAGGATCTTCTTGAGATCCTTTTTTTCTGCGCGTAATCTGCTGCT
TGCAAACAAAAAAACCACCGCTACCAGCGGTGGTTTGTTTGCCGGATCAAGAGCTACCAACTCTTTTTCC
GAAGGTAACTGGCTTCAGCAGAGCGCAGATACCAAATACTGTCCTTCTAGTGTAGCCGTAGTTAGGCCAC
CACTTCAAGAACTCTGTAGCACCGCCTACATACCTCGCTCTGCTAATCCTGTTACCAGTGGCTGCTGCCA
GTGGCGATAAGTCGTGTCTTACCGGGTTGGACTCAAGACGATAGTTACCGGATAAGGCGCAGCGGTCGGG
CTGAACGGGGGGTTCGTGCACACAGCCCAGCTTGGAGCGAACGACCTACACCGAACTGAGATACCTACAG
CGTGAGCTATGAGAAAGCGCCACGCTTCCCGAAGGGAGAAAGGCGGACAGGTATCCGGTAAGCGGCAGGG
TCGGAACAGGAGAGCGCACGAGGGAGCTTCCAGGGGGAAACGCCTGGTATCTTTATAGTCCTGTCGGGTT
TCGCCACCTCTGACTTGAGCGTCGATTTTTGTGATGCTCGTCAGGGGGGCGGAGCCTATGGAAAAACGCC
AGCAACGCGGCCTTTTTACGGTTCCTGGCCTTTTGCTGGCCTTTTGCTCACATGTTCTTTCCTGCGTTAT
CCCCTGATTCTGTGGATAACCGTATTACCGCCTTTGAGTGAGCTGATACCGCTCGCCGCAGCCGAACGAC
CGAGCGCAGCGAGTCAGTGAGCGAGGAAGCGGAAGAGCGCCTGATGCGGTATTTTCTCCTTACGCATCTG
TGCGGTATTTCACACCGCATATATGGTGCACTCTCAGTACAATCTGCTCTGATGCCGCATAGTTAAGCCA
GTATACACTCCGCTATCGCTACGTGACTGGGTCATGGCTGCGCCCCGACACCCGCCAACACCCGCTGACG
CGCCCTGACGGGCTTGTCTGCTCCCGGCATCCGCTTACAGACAAGCTGTGACCGTCTCCGGGAGCTGCAT
GTGTCAGAGGTTTTCACCGTCATCACCGAAACGCGCGAGGCAGCTGCGGTAAAGCTCATCAGCGTGGTCG
TGAAGCGATTCACAGATGTCTGCCTGTTCATCCGCGTCCAGCTCGTTGAGTTTCTCCAGAAGCGTTAATG
TCTGGCTTCTGATAAAGCGGGCCATGTTAAGGGCGGTTTTTTCCTGTTTGGTCACTGATGCCTCCGTGTA
AGGGGGATTTCTGTTCATGGGGGTAATGATACCGATGAAACGAGAGAGGATGCTCACGATACGGGTTACT
GATGATGAACATGCCCGGTTACTGGAACGTTGTGAGGGTAAACAACTGGCGGTATGGATGCGGCGGGACC
AGAGAAAAATCACTCAGGGTCAATGCCAGCGCTTCGTTAATACAGATGTAGGTGTTCCACAGGGTAGCCA
GCAGCATCCTGCGATGCAGATCCGGAACATAATGGTGCAGGGCGCTGACTTCCGCGTTTCCAGACTTTAC
GAAACACGGAAACCGAAGACCATTCATGTTGTTGCTCAGGTCGCAGACGTTTTGCAGCAGCAGTCGCTTC
ACGTTCGCTCGCGTATCGGTGATTCATTCTGCTAACCAGTAAGGCAACCCCGCCAGCCTAGCCGGGTCCT
CAACGACAGGAGCACGATCATGCGCACCCGTGGGGCCGCCATGCCGGCGATAATGGCCTGCTTCTCGCCG
AAACGTTTGGTGGCGGGACCAGTGACGAAGGCTTGAGCGAGGGCGTGCAAGATTCCGAATACCGCAAGCG
ACAGGCCGATCATCGTCGCGCTCCAGCGAAAGCGGTCCTCGCCGAAAATGACCCAGAGCGCTGCCGGCAC
CTGTCCTACGAGTTGCATGATAAAGAAGACAGTCATAAGTGCGGCGACGATAGTCATGCCCCGCGCCCAC
CGGAAGGAGCTGACTGGGTTGAAGGCTCTCAAGGGCATCGGTCGAGATCCCGGTGCCTAATGAGTGAGCT
AACTTACATTAATTGCGTTGCGCTCACTGCCCGCTTTCCAGTCGGGAAACCTGTCGTGCCAGCTGCATTA
ATGAATCGGCCAACGCGCGGGGAGAGGCGGTTTGCGTATTGGGCGCCAGGGTGGTTTTTCTTTTCACCAG
TGAGACGGGCAACAGCTGATTGCCCTTCACCGCCTGGCCCTGAGAGAGTTGCAGCAAGCGGTCCACGCTG
GTTTGCCCCAGCAGGCGAAAATCCTGTTTGATGGTGGTTAACGGCGGGATATAACATGAGCTGTCTTCGG
TATCGTCGTATCCCACTACCGAGATGTCCGCACCAACGCGCAGCCCGGACTCGGTAATGGCGCGCATTGC
GCCCAGCGCCATCTGATCGTTGGCAACCAGCATCGCAGTGGGAACGATGCCCTCATTCAGCATTTGCATG
GTTTGTTGAAAACCGGACATGGCACTCCAGTCGCCTTCCCGTTCCGCTATCGGCTGAATTTGATTGCGAG
TGAGATATTTATGCCAGCCAGCCAGACGCAGACGCGCCGAGACAGAACTTAATGGGCCCGCTAACAGCGC
GATTTGCTGGTGACCCAATGCGACCAGATGCTCCACGCCCAGTCGCGTACCGTCTTCATGGGAGAAAATA
ATACTGTTGATGGGTGTCTGGTCAGAGACATCAAGAAATAACGCCGGAACATTAGTGCAGGCAGCTTCCA
CAGCAATGGCATCCTGGTCATCCAGCGGATAGTTAATGATCAGCCCACTGACGCGTTGCGCGAGAAGATT
GTGCACCGCCGCTTTACAGGCTTCGACGCCGCTTCGTTCTACCATCGACACCACCACGCTGGCACCCAGT
TGATCGGCGCGAGATTTAATCGCCGCGACAATTTGCGACGGCGCGTGCAGGGCCAGACTGGAGGTGGCAA
CGCCAATCAGCAACGACTGTTTGCCCGCCAGTTGTTGTGCCACGCGGTTGGGAATGTAATTCAGCTCCGC
CATCGCCGCTTCCACTTTTTCCCGCGTTTTCGCAGAAACGTGGCTGGCCTGGTTCACCACGCGGGAAACG
GTCTGATAAGAGACACCGGCATACTCTGCGACATCGTATAACGTTACTGGTTTCACATTCACCACCCTGA
ATTGACTCTCTTCCGGGCGCTATCATGCCATACCGCGAAAGGTTTTGCGCCATTCGATGGTGTCCGGGAT
CTCGACGCTCTCCCTTATGCGACTCCTGCATTAGGAAGCAGCCCAGTAGTAGGTTGAGGCCGTTGAGCAC
CGCCGCCGCAAGGAATGGTGCATGCAAGGAGATGGCGCCCAACAGTCCCCCGGCCACGGGGCCTGCCACC
ATACCCACGCCGAAACAAGCGCTCATGAGCCCGAAGTGGCGAGCCCGATCTTCCCCATCGGTGATGTCGG
CGATATAGGCGCCAGCAACCGCACCTGTGGCGCCGGTGATGCCGGCCACGATGCGTCCGGCGTAGAGGAT
CGAGATCGATCTCGATCCCGCGAAATTAATACGACTCACTATAGGGGAATTGTGAGCGGATAACAATTCC
CCTCTAGAAATAATTTTGTTTAACTTTAAGAAGGAGATATACATATGAGCTCCCAGATTCGTCAGACCGT
TATTCCCTCACTCTCAAGCACGACTAAGGATCCGGTATGGCA
[546 nt withheld, positions 5144-5689]
TAAGGATCCGAATTCGAGCTCCGTCGACAAGCTTGCGGCCGCACTCGAGCACCACCACCACCACCACTGA
GATCCGGCTGCTAACAAAGCCCGAAAGGAAGCTGAGTTGGCTGCTGCCACCGCTGAGCAATAACTAGCAT
AACCCCTTGGGGCCTCTAAACGGGTCTTGAGGGGTTTTTTGCTGAAAGGAGGAACTATATCCGGAT
Features (pLannotate 1.2.2; 19 found; start..end, strand, type, name):
     12..467     +  rep_origin     f1 ori (sequence partly withheld): f1 bacteriophage origin of replication; arrow indicates direction of (+) strand synthesis
    494..551     +  promoter       AmpR promoter (fragment): bla
    560..1375    -  CDS            KanR: aminoglycoside phosphotransferase; aph(3')-Ia; confers resistance to kanamycin in bacteria or G418 (Geneticin®) in eukaryotes
   1497..2085    +  rep_origin     ori: high-copy-number ColE1/pMB1/pBR322/pUC origin of replication
   2271..2413    -  misc_feature   bom: basis of mobility region from pBR322
   2515..2706    -  CDS            rop: Rop protein, which maintains plasmids at low copy number; rop
   2723..3103    +  CDS            YPB1_ECOLX: Protein predicted: Swiss-Prot protein existence level 4. From Escherichia coli.
   3175..3466    -  CDS            TcR (fragment): tetracycline efflux protein; tet; confers resistance to tetracycline
   3481..3502    -  protein_bind   CAP binding site: CAP binding activates transcription in the presence of cAMP. E. coli catabolite activator protein
   3515..4597    -  CDS            lacI: lac repressor; lacI; The lac repressor binds to the lac operator to inhibit transcription in E. coli. This inhibition can be relieved by adding lactose or isopropyl-β-D-thiogalactopyranoside (IPTG).
   4598..4675    -  promoter       lacI promoter: lacI
   4683..4962    -  CDS            TcR (fragment): tetracycline efflux protein; tet; confers resistance to tetracycline
   4988..5006    +  promoter       T7 promoter: promoter for bacteriophage T7 RNA polymerase
   5007..5031    +  protein_bind   lac operator: The lac repressor binds to the lac operator to inhibit transcription in E. coli. This inhibition can be relieved by adding lactose or isopropyl-β-D-thiogalactopyranoside (IPTG). lac repressor encoded by lacI
   5046..5068    +  RBS            RBS: efficient ribosome binding site from bacteriophage T7 gene 10 (Olins and Rangwala, 1989)
   5144..5689    +  CDS            FTH1 (sequence withheld): FRIH_HUMAN - Also known as FTH, FTHL6. Experimental evidence at protein level: Swiss-Prot protein existence level 1. Stores iron in a soluble, non-toxic, readily available form. Important for iron homeostasis. Has ferroxidase activity. Iron is taken up in the ferrous form and deposited as ferric hydroxides after oxidation. Also plays a role in delivery of iron to cells. Mediates iron uptake in capsule cells of the developing kidney (By similarity). From Homo sapiens (Human).
   5739..5756    +  CDS            9xHis (fragment): 9xHis affinity tag
   5766..5815    +  CDS            SET1 (fragment): solubility-enhancement tag derived from T7 phage gene 10B
   5823..5870    +  terminator     T7 terminator: transcription terminator for bacteriophage T7 RNA polymerase
