>Addgene plasmid #122652 | hFerritinH | addgene full sequence | sequence record 237549 | Addgene NGS Result
GGCGGTTTGCGTATTGGGCGCCAGGGTGGTTTTTCTTTTCACCAGTGAGACGGGCAACAGCTGATTGCCC
TTCACCGCCTGGCCCTGAGAGAGTTGCAGCAAGCGGTCCACGCTGGTTTGCCCCAGCAGGCGAAAATCCT
GTTTGATGGTGGTTAACGGCGGGATATAACATGAGCTGTCTTCGGTATCGTCGTATCCCACTACCGAGAT
GTCCGCACCAACGCGCAGCCCGGACTCGGTAATGGCGCGCATTGCGCCCAGCGCCATCTGATCGTTGGCA
ACCAGCATCGCAGTGGGAACGATGCCCTCATTCAGCATTTGCATGGTTTGTTGAAAACCGGACATGGCAC
TCCAGTCGCCTTCCCGTTCCGCTATCGGCTGAATTTGATTGCGAGTGAGATATTTATGCCAGCCAGCCAG
ACGCAGACGCGCCGAGACAGAACTTAATGGGCCCGCTAACAGCGCGATTTGCTGGTGACCCAATGCGACC
AGATGCTCCACGCCCAGTCGCGTACCGTCTTCATGGGAGAAAATAATACTGTTGATGGGTGTCTGGTCAG
AGACATCAAGAAATAACGCCGGAACATTAGTGCAGGCAGCTTCCACAGCAATGGCATCCTGGTCATCCAG
CGGATAGTTAATGATCAGCCCACTGACGCGTTGCGCGAGAAGATTGTGCACCGCCGCTTTACAGGCTTCG
ACGCCGCTTCGTTCTACCATCGACACCACCACGCTGGCACCCAGTTGATCGGCGCGAGATTTAATCGCCG
CGACAATTTGCGACGGCGCGTGCAGGGCCAGACTGGAGGTGGCAACGCCAATCAGCAACGACTGTTTGCC
CGCCAGTTGTTGTGCCACGCGGTTGGGAATGTAATTCAGCTCCGCCATCGCCGCTTCCACTTTTTCCCGC
GTTTTCGCAGAAACGTGGCTGGCCTGGTTCACCACGCGGGAAACGGTCTGATAAGAGACACCGGCATACT
CTGCGACATCGTATAACGTTACTGGTTTCACATTCACCACCCTGAATTGACTCTCTTCCGGGCGCTATCA
TGCCATACCGCGAAAGGTTTTGCGCCATTCGATGGTGTCCGGGATCTCGACGCTCTCCCTTATGCGACTC
CTGCATTAGGAAGCAGCCCAGTAGTAGGTTGAGGCCGTTGAGCACCGCCGCCGCAAGGAATGGTGCATGC
AAGGAGATGGCGCCCAACAGTCCCCCGGCCACGGGGCCTGCCACCATACCCACGCCGAAACAAGCGCTCA
TGAGCCCGAAGTGGCGAGCCCGATCTTCCCCATCGGTGATGTCGGCGATATAGGCGCCAGCAACCGCACC
TGTGGCGCCGGTGATGCCGGCCACGATGCGTCCGGCGTAGAGGATCGAGATCGATCTCGATCCCGCGAAA
TTAATACGACTCACTATAGGGGAATTGTGAGCGGATAACAATTCCCCTCTAGAAATAATTTTGTTTAACT
TTAAGAAGGAGATATACAT
[549 nt withheld, positions 1490-2038]
TAAGGATCCGAATTCGAGCTCCGTCGACAAGCTTGCGGCCGCACTCGAGCACCACCACCACCACCACTGA
GATCCGGCTGCTAACAAAGCCCGAAAGGAAGCTGAGTTGGCTGCTGCCACCGCTGAGCAATAACTAGCAT
AACCCCTTGGGGCCTCTAAACGGGTCTTGAGGGGTTTTTTGCTGAAAGGAGGAACTATATCCGGATTGGC
GAATGGG
[124 nt withheld, positions 2256-2379]
C
[91 nt withheld, positions 2381-2471]
A
[49 nt withheld, positions 2473-2521]
CCTTTGACGTTGGAGTCCACGTTCTTT
[37 nt withheld, positions 2549-2585]
ACCCTATCTCGGTCTATTCTTTTGATTTATAAGGGATTTTGCCGATTTCGGCCTATTGGTTAAAAAATGA
GCTGATTTAACAAAAATTTAACGCGAATTTTAACAAAATATTAACGCTTACAATTTAGGTGGCACTTTTC
GGGGAAATGTGCGCGGAACCCCTATTTGTTTATTTTTCTAAATACATTCAAATATGTATCCGCTCATGAA
TTAATTCTTAGAAAAACTCATCGAGCATCAAATGAAACTGCAATTTATTCATATCAGGATTATCAATACC
ATATTTTTGAAAAAGCCGTTTCTGTAATGAAGGAGAAAACTCACCGAGGCAGTTCCATAGGATGGCAAGA
TCCTGGTATCGGTCTGCGATTCCGACTCGTCCAACATCAATACAACCTATTAATTTCCCCTCGTCAAAAA
TAAGGTTATCAAGTGAGAAATCACCATGAGTGACGACTGAATCCGGTGAGAATGGCAAAAGTTTATGCAT
TTCTTTCCAGACTTGTTCAACAGGCCAGCCATTACGCTCGTCATCAAAATCACTCGCATCAACCAAACCG
TTATTCATTCGTGATTGCGCCTGAGCGAGACGAAATACGCGATCGCTGTTAAAAGGACAATTACAAACAG
GAATCGAATGCAACCGGCGCAGGAACACTGCCAGCGCATCAACAATATTTTCACCTGAATCAGGATATTC
TTCTAATACCTGGAATGCTGTTTTCCCGGGGATCGCAGTGGTGAGTAACCATGCATCATCAGGAGTACGG
ATAAAATGCTTGATGGTCGGAAGAGGCATAAATTCCGTCAGCCAGTTTAGTCTGACCATCTCATCTGTAA
CATCATTGGCAACGCTACCTTTGCCATGTTTCAGAAACAACTCTGGCGCATCGGGCTTCCCATACAATCG
ATAGATTGTCGCACCTGATTGCCCGACATTATCGCGAGCCCATTTATACCCATATAAATCAGCATCCATG
TTGGAATTTAATCGCGGCCTAGAGCAAGACGTTTCCCGTTGAATATGGCTCATAACACCCCTTGTATTAC
TGTTTATGTAAGCAGACAGTTTTATTGTTCATGACCAAAATCCCTTAACGTGAGTTTTCGTTCCACTGAG
CGTCAGACCCCGTAGAAAAGATCAAAGGATCTTCTTGAGATCCTTTTTTTCTGCGCGTAATCTGCTGCTT
GCAAACAAAAAAACCACCGCTACCAGCGGTGGTTTGTTTGCCGGATCAAGAGCTACCAACTCTTTTTCCG
AAGGTAACTGGCTTCAGCAGAGCGCAGATACCAAATACTGTCCTTCTAGTGTAGCCGTAGTTAGGCCACC
ACTTCAAGAACTCTGTAGCACCGCCTACATACCTCGCTCTGCTAATCCTGTTACCAGTGGCTGCTGCCAG
TGGCGATAAGTCGTGTCTTACCGGGTTGGACTCAAGACGATAGTTACCGGATAAGGCGCAGCGGTCGGGC
TGAACGGGGGGTTCGTGCACACAGCCCAGCTTGGAGCGAACGACCTACACCGAACTGAGATACCTACAGC
GTGAGCTATGAGAAAGCGCCACGCTTCCCGAAGGGAGAAAGGCGGACAGGTATCCGGTAAGCGGCAGGGT
CGGAACAGGAGAGCGCACGAGGGAGCTTCCAGGGGGAAACGCCTGGTATCTTTATAGTCCTGTCGGGTTT
CGCCACCTCTGACTTGAGCGTCGATTTTTGTGATGCTCGTCAGGGGGGCGGAGCCTATGGAAAAACGCCA
GCAACGCGGCCTTTTTACGGTTCCTGGCCTTTTGCTGGCCTTTTGCTCACATGTTCTTTCCTGCGTTATC
CCCTGATTCTGTGGATAACCGTATTACCGCCTTTGAGTGAGCTGATACCGCTCGCCGCAGCCGAACGACC
GAGCGCAGCGAGTCAGTGAGCGAGGAAGCGGAAGAGCGCCTGATGCGGTATTTTCTCCTTACGCATCTGT
GCGGTATTTCACACCGCAATGGTGCACTCTCAGTACAATCTGCTCTGATGCCGCATAGTTAAGCCAGTAT
ACACTCCGCTATCGCTACGTGACTGGGTCATGGCTGCGCCCCGACACCCGCCAACACCCGCTGACGCGCC
CTGACGGGCTTGTCTGCTCCCGGCATCCGCTTACAGACAAGCTGTGACCGTCTCCGGGAGCTGCATGTGT
CAGAGGTTTTCACCGTCATCACCGAAACGCGCGAGGCAGCTGCGGTAAAGCTCATCAGCGTGGTCGTGAA
GCGATTCACAGATGTCTGCCTGTTCATCCGCGTCCAGCTCGTTGAGTTTCTCCAGAAGCGTTAATGTCTG
GCTTCTGATAAAGCGGGCCATGTTAAGGGCGGTTTTTTCCTGTTTGGTCACTGATGCCTCCGTGTAAGGG
GGATTTCTGTTCATGGGGGTAATGATACCGATGAAACGAGAGAGGATGCTCACGATACGGGTTACTGATG
ATGAACATGCCCGGTTACTGGAACGTTGTGAGGGTAAACAACTGGCGGTATGGATGCGGCGGGACCAGAG
AAAAATCACTCAGGGTCAATGCCAGCGCTTCGTTAATACAGATGTAGGTGTTCCACAGGGTAGCCAGCAG
CATCCTGCGATGCAGATCCGGAACATAATGGTGCAGGGCGCTGACTTCCGCGTTTCCAGACTTTACGAAA
CACGGAAACCGAAGACCATTCATGTTGTTGCTCAGGTCGCAGACGTTTTGCAGCAGCAGTCGCTTCACGT
TCGCTCGCGTATCGGTGATTCATTCTGCTAACCAGTAAGGCAACCCCGCCAGCCTAGCCGGGTCCTCAAC
GACAGGAGCACGATCATGCGCACCCGTGGGGCCGCCATGCCGGCGATAATGGCCTGCTTCTCGCCGAAAC
GTTTGGTGGCGGGACCAGTGACGAAGGCTTGAGCGAGGGCGTGCAAGATTCCGAATACCGCAAGCGACAG
GCCGATCATCGTCGCGCTCCAGCGAAAGCGGTCCTCGCCGAAAATGACCCAGAGCGCTGCCGGCACCTGT
CCTACGAGTTGCATGATAAAGAAGACAGTCATAAGTGCGGCGACGATAGTCATGCCCCGCGCCCACCGGA
AGGAGCTGACTGGGTTGAAGGCTCTCAAGGGCATCGGTCGAGATCCCGGTGCCTAATGAGTGAGCTAACT
TACATTAATTGCGTTGCGCTCACTGCCCGCTTTCCAGTCGGGAAACCTGTCGTGCCAGCTGCATTAATGA
ATCGGCCAACGCGCGGGGAGA
Features (pLannotate 1.2.2; 19 found; start..end, strand, type, name):
   1012..1089    -  promoter       lacI promoter: lacI
   1097..1376    -  CDS            TcR (fragment): tetracycline efflux protein; tet; confers resistance to tetracycline
   1402..1420    +  promoter       T7 promoter: promoter for bacteriophage T7 RNA polymerase
   1421..1445    +  protein_bind   lac operator: The lac repressor binds to the lac operator to inhibit transcription in E. coli. This inhibition can be relieved by adding lactose or isopropyl-β-D-thiogalactopyranoside (IPTG). lac repressor encoded by lacI
   1460..1482    +  RBS            RBS: efficient ribosome binding site from bacteriophage T7 gene 10 (Olins and Rangwala, 1989)
   1490..2038    +  CDS            FTH1 (sequence withheld): FRIH_HUMAN - Also known as FTH, FTHL6. Experimental evidence at protein level: Swiss-Prot protein existence level 1. Stores iron in a soluble, non-toxic, readily available form. Important for iron homeostasis. Has ferroxidase activity. Iron is taken up in the ferrous form and deposited as ferric hydroxides after oxidation. Also plays a role in delivery of iron to cells. Mediates iron uptake in capsule cells of the developing kidney (By similarity). From Homo sapiens (Human).
   2088..2105    +  CDS            9xHis (fragment): 9xHis affinity tag
   2115..2164    +  CDS            SET1 (fragment): solubility-enhancement tag derived from T7 phage gene 10B
   2172..2219    +  terminator     T7 terminator: transcription terminator for bacteriophage T7 RNA polymerase
   2256..2684    +  rep_origin     f1 ori (sequence partly withheld): f1 bacteriophage origin of replication; arrow indicates direction of (+) strand synthesis
   2737..2794    +  promoter       AmpR promoter (fragment): bla
   2803..3618    -  CDS            KanR: aminoglycoside phosphotransferase; aph(3')-Ia; confers resistance to kanamycin in bacteria or G418 (Geneticin®) in eukaryotes
   3740..4328    +  rep_origin     ori: high-copy-number ColE1/pMB1/pBR322/pUC origin of replication
   4514..4653    -  misc_feature   bom: basis of mobility region from pBR322
   4755..4946    -  CDS            rop: Rop protein, which maintains plasmids at low copy number; rop
   4963..5343    +  CDS            YPB1_ECOLX: Protein predicted: Swiss-Prot protein existence level 4. From Escherichia coli.
   5415..5706    -  CDS            TcR (fragment): tetracycline efflux protein; tet; confers resistance to tetracycline
   5721..5742    -  protein_bind   CAP binding site: CAP binding activates transcription in the presence of cAMP. E. coli catabolite activator protein
   5755..1011    -  CDS            lacI (across the origin): lac repressor; lacI; The lac repressor binds to the lac operator to inhibit transcription in E. coli. This inhibition can be relieved by adding lactose or isopropyl-β-D-thiogalactopyranoside (IPTG).
