[The description below was written by a language model from this plasmid's Addgene catalogue record and pLannotate feature annotations shown in this document.]
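Description:
hFerritinH is a bacterial expression plasmid built on the Novagen pET30a backbone that carries the human ferritin heavy chain gene (FTH1) for production of the protein in E. coli. It is selected with kanamycin through an aph(3')-Ia resistance gene and replicates from a ColE1/pBR322-type origin. The pBR322 bom and rop elements are also present, although the catalogue lists the plasmid as high copy. An f1 origin is included, and short tetracycline-resistance fragments annotated in the backbone are non-functional pBR322 remnants.

The FTH1 coding sequence sits downstream of a T7 promoter with an adjacent lac operator and the T7 gene 10 ribosome binding site, and it is followed by a T7 terminator. The plasmid-borne lacI gene supplies lac repressor, so transcription is held off until induction with IPTG in a host that provides T7 RNA polymerase, such as the BL21(DE3) strain named in the record. A short His-tag coding segment from the vector lies about 50 nt downstream of the annotated FTH1 reading frame, but the record does not say whether it is translated as a fusion or separated from the insert by a stop codon. The cloning sites are not recorded.

Two sequence records are available, a depositor sequence of 5,895 nt and a sequencing-derived one of 5,826 nt. They share the same feature set but differ in the spacing between the ribosome binding site and the start of FTH1, which is about 70 nt shorter in the sequenced version. The depositor notes that the plasmid is somewhat unstable and prone to concatenation. The encoded protein stores iron and has ferroxidase activity, but beyond bacterial expression the record does not state a specific downstream application.
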