Addgene plasmid #122652: hFerritinH
Purpose: Expression of hFerritinH in bacterial cells
Depositing lab: Trevor Douglas. Depositing organization: Indiana University, Bloomington.
Backbone
  Vector backbone: pET30a
  Backbone manufacturer: Novagen
  Vector type: Bacterial Expression
Growth in bacteria
  Bacterial resistance: Kanamycin, 50 μg/mL
  Growth temperature: 37°C
  Growth strain: DH5alpha
  Growth instructions: Use bacterial strain BL21(DE3) for expression.
  Copy number: High Copy
Gene/Insert
  Gene/Insert name: ferritin heavy chain 1
  Species: H. sapiens (human)
  Entrez Gene: FTH1 (a.k.a. FHC, FTH, FTHL6, HFE5, NBIA9, PIG15, PLIF)
  Cloning method: Restriction Enzyme; 5′ cloning site unknown (unknown if destroyed); 3′ cloning site unknown (unknown if destroyed)
  Sequencing primers: 5′ n/a
Terms and licenses: Academic/Nonprofit Terms; Industry Terms: Not Available to Industry
Depositor comments: This plasmid has been found to be somewhat unstable and prone to concatenation. Concatenation often does not impact plasmid function, but may reduce transformation efficiencies. You may need to screen multiple colonies to isolate the monomeric version of this plasmid. If you still have trouble isolating the monomeric version, you might consider linearizing, gel extracting, re-ligating, and transforming the plasmid.
How to cite: hFerritinH was a gift from Trevor Douglas (Addgene plasmid # 122652 ; http://n2t.net/addgene:122652 ; RRID:Addgene_122652)
